>Addgene plasmid #82764 | pDONR223_PIK3R3_p.F380L | addgene full sequence | sequence record 161838 | Addgene NGS result
CTTTCCTGCGTTATCCCCTGATTCTGTGGATAACCGTATTACCGCCTTTGAGTGAGCTGATACCGCTCGC
CGCAGCCGAACGACCGAGCGCAGCGAGTCAGTGAGCGAGGAAGCGGAAGAGCGCCCAATACGCAAACCGC
CTCTCCCCGCGCGTTGGCCGATTCATTAATGCAGCTGGCACGACAGGTTTCCCGACTGGAAAGCGGGCAG
TGAGCGCAACGCAATTAATACGCGTACCGCTAGCCAGGAAGAGTTTGTAGAAACGCAAAAAGGCCATCCG
TCAGGATGGCCTTCTGCTTAGTTTGATGCCTGGCAGTTTATGGCGGGCGTCCTGCCCGCCACCCTCCGGG
CCGTTGCTTCACAACGTTCAAATCCGCTCCCGGCGGATTTGTCCTACTCAGGAGAGCGTTCACCGACAAA
CAACAGATAAAACGAAAGGCCCAGTCTTCCGACTGAGCCTTTCGTTTTATTTGATGCCTGGCAGTTCCCT
ACTCTCGCGTTAACGCTAGCATGGATGTTTTCCCAGTCACGACGTTGTAAAACGACGGCCAGTCTTAAGC
TCGGGCCCCAAATAATGATTTTATTTTGACTGATAGTGACCTGTTCGTTGCAACAAATTGATGAGCAATG
CTTTTTTATAATGCCAACTTTGTACAAAAAAGTTGGCACCATGTACAATACGGTGTGGAGTATGGACCGC
GATGACGCAGACTGGAGGGAGGTGATGATGCCCTATTCGACAGAACTGATATTTTATATTGAAATGGATC
CTCCAGCTCTTCCACCAAAGCCACCTAAGCCAATGACTTCAGCAGTTCCAAATGGAATGAAGGACAGTTC
TGTTTCTCTTCAGGATGCAGAATGGTACTGGGGGGATATTTCAAGGGAGGAGGTAAATGACAAATTGCGG
GATATGCCAGATGGGACCTTCTTGGTCCGAGATGCCTCAACAAAAATGCAGGGAGATTATACTTTGACTT
TGCGGAAGGGAGGCAATAATAAGTTAATAAAGATCTATCACCGGGATGGTAAATATGGCTTTTCTGATCC
TCTGACATTTAATTCCGTGGTGGAGCTCATTAACCACTATCACCATGAATCTCTTGCTCAGTACAATCCC
AAACTTGATGTGAAGCTGATGTACCCAGTGTCCAGATACCAACAGGATCAGTTGGTAAAAGAAGATAATA
TTGATGCAGTAGGTAAAAAACTGCAAGAATACCACTCTCAGTATCAGGAGAAGAGTAAAGAGTATGATAG
GCTGTATGAAGAATATACTAGAACATCCCAGGAAATACAGATGAAGAGGACTGCAATAGAAGCTTTTAAT
GAAACAATTAAAATATTTGAAGAGCAGTGTCACACACAAGAACAACATAGCAAAGAATATATTGAGCGAT
TTCGCAGAGAGGGGAATGAAAAGGAGATTGAACGAATTATGATGAATTATGATAAATTGAAATCACGTCT
GGGTGAGATTCATGATAGCAAAATGCGTCTAGAGCAGGATTTGAAGAATCAAGCTTTGGACAACCGAGAA
ATAGATAAAAAAATGAATAGCATCAAACCTGACCTGATCCAGCTGCGAAAGATCCGAGATCAACACCTTG
TATGGCTCAATCACAAAGGAGTGAGACAGAAACGCCTGAATGTCTGGCTGGGAATTAAGAATGAGGATGC
TGCTGAGAACTATTTTATCAATGAGGAAGATGAAAACCTGCCCCATTATGATGAGAAAACCTGGTTTGTT
GAGGATATCAATCGAGTACAAGCAGAGGACTTGCTTTATGGGAAACCTGATGGTGCACTCTTAATTCGTG
AGAGTAGCAAGAAAGGATGCTATGCTTGCTCTGTGGTGGCCGATGGGGAAGTGAAGCACTGTGTGATCTA
CAGCACTGCTCGGGGCTATGGCTTTGCAGAGCCCTACAACCTGTACAGCTCTCTGAAGGAGCTAGTGCTC
CATTACCAGCAGACATCCTTGGTTCAGCACAACGACTCCCTCAACGTCAGGCTTGCCTACCCTGTTCATG
CACAGATGCCCTCGCTTTGCAGATGATTGCCAACTTTCTTGTACAAAGTTGGCATTATAAGAAAGCATTG
CTTATCAATTTGTTGCAACGAACAGGTCACTATCAGTCAAAATAAAATCATTATTTGCCATCCAGCTGAT
ATCCCCTATAGTGAGTCGTATTACATGGTCATAGCTGTTTCCTGGCAGCTCTGGCCCGTGTCTCAAAATC
TCTGATGTTACATTGCACAAGATAAAAATATATCATCATGCCTCCTCTAGACCAGCCAGGACAGAAATGC
CTCGACTTCGCTGCTACCCAAGGTTGCCGGGTGACGCACACCGTGGAAACGGATGAAGGCACGAACCCAG
TGGACATAAGCCTGTTCGGTTCGTAAGCTGTAATGCAAGTAGCGTATGCGCTCACGCAACTGGTCCAGAA
CCTTGACCGAACGCAGCGGTGGTAACGGCGCAGTGGCGGTTTTCATGGCTTGTTATGACTGTTTTTTTGG
GGTACAGTCTATGCCTCGGGCATCCAAGCAGCAAGCGCGTTACGCCGTGGGTCGATGTTTGATGTTATGG
AGCAGCAACGATGTTACGCAGCAGGGCAGTCGCCCTAAAACAAAGTTAAACATTATGAGGGAAGCGGTGA
TCGCCGAAGTATCGACTCAACTATCAGAGGTAGTTGGCGTCATCGAGCGCCATCTCGAACCGACGTTGCT
GGCCGTACATTTGTACGGCTCCGCAGTGGATGGCGGCCTGAAGCCACACAGTGATATTGATTTGCTGGTT
ACGGTGACCGTAAGGCTTGATGAAACAACGCGGCGAGCTTTGATCAACGACCTTTTGGAAACTTCGGCTT
CCCCTGGAGAGAGCGAGATTCTCCGCGCTGTAGAAGTCACCATTGTTGTGCACGACGACATCATTCCGTG
GCGTTATCCAGCTAAGCGCGAACTGCAATTTGGAGAATGGCAGCGCAATGACATTCTTGCAGGTATCTTC
GAGCCAGCCACGATCGACATTGATCTGGCTATCTTGCTGACAAAAGCAAGAGAACATAGCGTTGCCTTGG
TAGGTCCAGCGGCGGAGGAACTCTTTGATCCGGTTCCTGAACAGGATCTATTTGAGGCGCTAAATGAAAC
CTTAACGCTATGGAACTCGCCGCCCGACTGGGCTGGCGATGAGCGAAATGTAGTGCTTACGTTGTCCCGC
ATTTGGTACAGCGCAGTAACCGGCAAAATCGCGCCGAAGGATGTCGCTGCCGACTGGGCAATGGAGCGCC
TGCCGGCCCAGTATCAGCCCGTCATACTTGAAGCTAGACAGGCTTATCTTGGACAAGAAGAAGATCGCTT
GGCCTCGCGCGCAGATCAGTTGGAAGAATTTGTCCACTACGTGAAAGGCGAGATCACCAAGGTAGTCGGC
AAATAACCCTCGAGCCACCCATGACCAAAATCCCTTAACGTGAGTTACGCGTCGTTCCACTGAGCGTCAG
ACCCCGTAGAAAAGATCAAAGGATCTTCTTGAGATCCTTTTTTTCTGCGCGTAATCTGCTGCTTGCAAAC
AAAAAAACCACCGCTACCAGCGGTGGTTTGTTTGCCGGATCAAGAGCTACCAACTCTTTTTCCGAAGGTA
ACTGGCTTCAGCAGAGCGCAGATACCAAATACTGTTCTTCTAGTGTAGCCGTAGTTAGGCCACCACTTCA
AGAACTCTGTAGCACCGCCTACATACCTCGCTCTGCTAATCCTGTTACCAGTGGCTGCTGCCAGTGGCGA
TAAGTCGTGTCTTACCGGGTTGGACTCAAGACGATAGTTACCGGATAAGGCGCAGCGGTCGGGCTGAACG
GGGGGTTCGTGCACACAGCCCAGCTTGGAGCGAACGACCTACACCGAACTGAGATACCTACAGCGTGAGC
TATGAGAAAGCGCCACGCTTCCCGAAGGGAGAAAGGCGGACAGGTATCCGGTAAGCGGCAGGGTCGGAAC
AGGAGAGCGCACGAGGGAGCTTCCAGGGGGAAACGCCTGGTATCTTTATAGTCCTGTCGGGTTTCGCCAC
CTCTGACTTGAGCGTCGATTTTTGTGATGCTCGTCAGGGGGGCGGAGCCTATGGAAAAACGCCAGCAACG
CGGCCTTTTTACGGTTCCTGGCCTTTTGCTGGCCTTTTGCTCACATGTT
Features (pLannotate 1.2.2; 12 found; start..end, strand, type, name):
    121..213     +  CDS            lacI (fragment): lac repressor; lacI; The lac repressor binds to the lac operator to inhibit transcription in E. coli. This inhibition can be relieved by adding lactose or isopropyl-β-D-thiogalactopyranoside (IPTG).
    268..295     -  terminator     rrnB T2 terminator: transcription terminator T2 from the E. coli rrnB gene
    427..470     +  terminator     rrnB T1 terminator: Escherichia coli rrnB; transcription terminator T1 from the E. coli rrnB gene
    517..553     -  CDS            lacZα (fragment): LacZα fragment of β-galactosidase; lacZ fragment
    570..665     +  protein_bind   attL3: mutant version of attL; recombination site for the Gateway® LR reaction LR Clonase™
    671..2053    +  CDS            PIK3R3: P55G_HUMAN - Experimental evidence at protein level: Swiss-Prot protein existence level 1. Binds to activated (phosphorylated) protein-tyrosine kinases through its SH2 domain and regulates their kinase activity. During insulin stimulation, it also binds to IRS-1. From Homo sapiens (Human).
   2061..2156    -  protein_bind   attL3: mutant version of attL; recombination site for the Gateway® LR reaction LR Clonase™
   2175..2193    -  promoter       T7 promoter: promoter for bacteriophage T7 RNA polymerase
   2383..2406    +  promoter       Pc promoter (fragment): intI1 (promoter lies within the coding sequence); class 1 integron promoter
   2582..2638    +  CDS            GmR (fragment): gentamycin acetyltransferase; aacC1; confers resistance to gentamycin
   2645..3436    +  CDS            SmR: aminoglycoside adenylyltransferase (Murphy, 1985); aadA; confers resistance to spectinomycin and streptomycin
   3529..4117    +  rep_origin     ori: high-copy-number ColE1/pMB1/pBR322/pUC origin of replication
