[The description below was written by a language model from this plasmid's Addgene catalogue record and pLannotate feature annotations shown in this document.]
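Description:
pDONR223_PIK3R3_p.F380L is a Gateway entry clone built on the Invitrogen pDONR223 backbone, carrying a mutant human PIK3R3 open reading frame as part of the Target Accelerator Plasmid Collection. It is a small (about 4.2 kb) bacterial plasmid propagated in E. coli from a high-copy ColE1/pUC-type origin and selected with spectinomycin through the aadA (SmR) aminoglycoside adenylyltransferase gene. This gene sits downstream of a fragment of the class 1 integron Pc promoter and a remnant of a gentamicin resistance gene. Upstream of the cloning site lie the rrnB T1 and T2 terminators, which insulate the insert from read-through transcription, along with short vestigial lacI and lacZα fragments.

The insert encodes PIK3R3 (p55-gamma), an SH2 domain-containing regulatory subunit of phosphoinositide 3-kinase that binds phosphorylated tyrosine kinases. The record lists two amino acid changes, D338A and F380L, although only F380L appears in the construct name. The ORF is "closed", meaning a stop codon immediately follows the coding sequence, so it cannot be fused to C-terminal tags in destination vectors. It is flanked by two attL recombination sites in opposite orientation. The automated annotation labels both as attL3, but they serve as the paired sites for the LR Clonase reaction.

No promoter drives the insert, and the only nearby promoter, T7, lies outside the att sites and points toward the insert on the opposite strand. The plasmid is therefore a shuttle source rather than an expression construct. Its intended use is to transfer the mutant allele into Gateway destination vectors for functional characterisation, in line with the associated work on high-throughput phenotyping of lung cancer somatic mutations.
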