Addgene plasmid #82764: pDONR223_PIK3R3_p.F380L
Purpose: Gateway Donor vector containing PIK3R3, part of the Target Accelerator Plasmid Collection.
Depositing lab: Jesse Boehm & Matthew Meyerson & David Root. Depositing organization: Broad Institute. Publication: High-throughput Phenotyping of Lung Cancer Somatic Mutations. Berger AH, Brooks AN, Wu X, Shrestha Y, Chouinard C, Piccioni F, Bagul M, Kamburov A, Imielinski M, Hogstrom L, Zhu C, Yang X, Pantel S, Sakai R, Watson J, Kaplan N, Campbell JD, Singh S, Root DE, Narayan R, Natoli T, Lahr DL, Tirosh I, Tamayo P, Getz G, Wong B, Doench J, Subramanian A, Golub TR, Meyerson M, Boehm JS. Cancer Cell. 2016 Aug 8;30(2):214-28. doi: 10.1016/j.ccell.2016.06.022. Epub 2016 Jul 28. PubMed 27478040.
Backbone
  Vector backbone: pDONR223
  Backbone manufacturer: Invitrogen
  Vector type: Gateway Entry vector
Growth in bacteria
  Bacterial resistance: Spectinomycin, 50 μg/mL
  Growth temperature: 37°C
  Growth strain: DH5alpha
  Copy number: High Copy
Gene/Insert
  Gene/Insert name: PIK3R3 (alt name: NM_003629)
  Species: H. sapiens (human)
  Mutation: D338A; F380L
  Entrez Gene: PIK3R3 (a.k.a. p55, p55-GAMMA, p55PIK)
  Promoter: None
  Cloning method: Gateway Cloning
  Sequencing primers: 5′ M13pUC-fwd; 3′ M13-Rev
Terms and licenses: Academic/Nonprofit Terms; Industry Terms: Not Available to Industry
Depositor comments: CLOSED (stop codon immediately follows insert)
How to cite: pDONR223_PIK3R3_p.F380L was a gift from Jesse Boehm & Matthew Meyerson & David Root (Addgene plasmid # 82764 ; http://n2t.net/addgene:82764 ; RRID:Addgene_82764)
