>Addgene plasmid #82764 | pDONR223_PIK3R3_p.F380L | depositor partial sequence | sequence record 157490 | Insert sequence
ATGTACAATACGGTGTGGAGTATGGACCGCGATGACGCAGACTGGAGGGAGGTGATGATGCCCTATTCGA
CAGAACTGATATTTTATATTGAAATGGATCCTCCAGCTCTTCCACCAAAGCCACCTAAGCCAATGACTTC
AGCAGTTCCAAATGGAATGAAGGACAGTTCTGTTTCTCTTCAGGATGCAGAATGGTACTGGGGGGATATT
TCAAGGGAGGAGGTAAATGACAAATTGCGGGATATGCCAGATGGGACCTTCTTGGTCCGAGATGCCTCAA
CAAAAATGCAGGGAGATTATACTTTGACTTTGCGGAAGGGAGGCAATAATAAGTTAATAAAGATCTATCA
CCGGGATGGTAAATATGGCTTTTCTGATCCTCTGACATTTAATTCCGTGGTGGAGCTCATTAACCACTAT
CACCATGAATCTCTTGCTCAGTACAATCCCAAACTTGATGTGAAGCTGATGTACCCAGTGTCCAGATACC
AACAGGATCAGTTGGTAAAAGAAGATAATATTGATGCAGTAGGTAAAAAACTGCAAGAATACCACTCTCA
GTATCAGGAGAAGAGTAAAGAGTATGATAGGCTGTATGAAGAATATACTAGAACATCCCAGGAAATACAG
ATGAAGAGGACTGCAATAGAAGCTTTTAATGAAACAATTAAAATATTTGAAGAGCAGTGTCACACACAAG
AACAACATAGCAAAGAATATATTGAGCGATTTCGCAGAGAGGGGAATGAAAAGGAGATTGAACGAATTAT
GATGAATTATGATAAATTGAAATCACGTCTGGGTGAGATTCATGATAGCAAAATGCGTCTAGAGCAGGAT
TTGAAGAATCAAGCTTTGGACAACCGAGAAATAGATAAAAAAATGAATAGCATCAAACCTGACCTGATCC
AGCTGCGAAAGATCCGAGATCAACACCTTGTATGGCTCAATCACAAAGGAGTGAGACAGAAACGCCTGAA
TGTCTGGCTGGGAATTAAGAATGAGGATGCTGCTGAGAACTATTTTATCAATGAGGAAGATGAAAACCTG
CCCCATTATGATGAGAAAACCTGGTTTGTTGAGGATATCAATCGAGTACAAGCAGAGGACTTGCTTTATG
GGAAACCTGATGGTGCACTCTTAATTCGTGAGAGTAGCAAGAAAGGATGCTATGCTTGCTCTGTGGTGGC
CGATGGGGAAGTGAAGCACTGTGTGATCTACAGCACTGCTCGGGGCTATGGCTTTGCAGAGCCCTACAAC
CTGTACAGCTCTCTGAAGGAGCTAGTGCTCCATTACCAGCAGACATCCTTGGTTCAGCACAACGACTCCC
TCAACGTCAGGCTTGCCTACCCTGTTCATGCACAGATGCCCTCGCTTTGCAGATAA
